Addgene plasmid #212399: pTwist-SARS-CoV-2 Spike-deltaC18 (Robin)
Purpose: Encodes SARS-CoV-2 spike D614G,Q677H for pseudovirus production
Depositing lab: Alejandro Balazs. Depositing organization: Massachusetts General Hospital. Publication: Ongoing evolution of SARS-CoV-2 drives escape from mRNA vaccine-induced humoral immunity. Roederer AL, Cao Y, Denis KS, Sheehan ML, Li CJ, Lam EC, Gregory DJ, Poznansky MC, Iafrate AJ, Canaday DH, Gravenstein S, Garcia-Beltran WF, Balazs AB. medRxiv [Preprint]. 2024 Mar 7:2024.03.05.24303815. doi: 10.1101/2024.03.05.24303815. PubMed 38496628.
Backbone
  Vector backbone: pTwist-CMV-BetaGlobin-WPRE-Neo
  Backbone manufacturer: Twist
  Vector type: Mammalian Expression
Growth in bacteria
  Bacterial resistance: Ampicillin, 100 μg/mL
  Growth temperature: 37°C
  Growth strain: DH5alpha
  Copy number: High Copy
Gene/Insert
  Gene/Insert name: SARS-CoV-2 Spike D614G,Q677H
  Species: Severe acute respiratory syndrome coronavirus 2
  Mutation: D614G,Q677H
  Entrez Gene: S (a.k.a. GU280_gp02, spike glycoprotein)
  Promoter: CAG
  Cloning method: Ligation Independent Cloning
Terms and licenses: Academic/Nonprofit Terms; Industry Terms: Not Available to Industry
Depositor comments: Please visit https://www.medrxiv.org/content/10.1101/2024.03.05.24303815v1 for medRxiv preprint.
How to cite: pTwist-SARS-CoV-2 Spike-deltaC18 (Robin) was a gift from Alejandro Balazs (Addgene plasmid # 212399 ; http://n2t.net/addgene:212399 ; RRID:Addgene_212399)
