[The description below was written by a language model from this plasmid's Addgene catalogue record and pLannotate feature annotations shown in this document.]
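Description:
pTwist-SARS-CoV-2 Spike-deltaC18 (Robin) is a mammalian expression plasmid built on the Twist pTwist-CMV-BetaGlobin-WPRE-Neo backbone that encodes a SARS-CoV-2 spike glycoprotein carrying the D614G and Q677H substitutions. It is intended for supplying spike in trans during pseudovirus production. As the name indicates, the spike lacks the C-terminal 18 residues, a truncation commonly used to improve incorporation of spike into pseudotyped particles. The annotated spike open reading frame of about 3.8 kb is consistent with a slightly shortened coding sequence. In bacteria the roughly 10.5 kb plasmid replicates from a high-copy ColE1/pUC-type origin and is selected with ampicillin through the AmpR β-lactamase gene.

The catalogue entry lists the promoter as CAG, but the feature table shows a CMV enhancer, CMV promoter elements and a truncated human β-globin intron upstream of the insert. This matches the backbone name, so the exact promoter designation is ambiguous in the record. The intron and the WPRE placed downstream of spike are both elements that generally raise transcript processing and expression levels, and an SV40 polyadenylation signal lies beyond the WPRE. A separate cassette with the SV40 early promoter, the neo (nptII) gene and a bGH poly(A) signal would allow G418 selection of stably transfected mammalian cells. The expression units are flanked by short β-globin insulator elements and by bacterial and T7 transcription terminators, which help isolate them from read-through transcription. The associated work concerns SARS-CoV-2 variant escape from vaccine-induced humoral immunity, so the construct fits use in pseudovirus neutralisation assays.
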