Features (pLannotate 1.2.2; 21 found; start..end, strand, type, name):
      1..3765    +  CDS            S: SPIKE_SARS2 - Experimental evidence at protein level: Swiss-Prot protein existence level 1. [Spike glycoprotein]: May down-regulate host tetherin (BST2) by lysosomal degradation, thereby counteracting its antiviral activity. From Severe acute respiratory syndrome coronavirus 2 (2019-nCoV) (SARS-CoV-2).
   3839..4427    +  misc_feature   WPRE: woodchuck hepatitis virus posttranscriptional regulatory element
   4480..4601    -  polyA_signal   SV40 poly(A) signal: SV40 polyadenylation signal
   4624..4693    -  CDS            large T antigen (fragment): large T antigen from SV40 (simian virus 40)
   4716..4762    +  terminator     T7 terminator: transcription terminator for bacteriophage T7 RNA polymerase
   4792..4928    +  terminator     rrnG terminator: transcription terminator from the E. coli ribosomal RNA rrnG operon (Albrechtsen et al., 1991)
   4973..5044    +  misc_feature   3' β-globin insulator: insulator downstream of the human β-globin locus (Farrell et al., 2002)
   5089..5285    +  promoter       SV40 promoter: SV40 early promoter
   5299..6090    +  CDS            neo: KKA2_KLEPN - Also known as kan, nptII. Experimental evidence at protein level: Swiss-Prot protein existence level 1. Resistance to kanamycin, neomycin, paromomycin, ribostamycin, butirosin and gentamicin B. From Klebsiella pneumoniae.
   6104..6328    +  polyA_signal   bGH poly(A) signal: bovine growth hormone polyadenylation signal
   6524..7112    -  rep_origin     ori: high-copy-number ColE1/pMB1/pBR322/pUC origin of replication
   7284..7348    -  CDS            bla(M) (fragment): β-lactamase lacking the signal sequence; bla(M); allows cytosolic expression of β-lactamase
   7858..8718    +  CDS            AmpR: β-lactamase; bla; confers resistance to ampicillin, carbenicillin, and related antibiotics
   8731..8867    +  terminator     rrnG terminator: transcription terminator from the E. coli ribosomal RNA rrnG operon (Albrechtsen et al., 1991)
   9019..9090    +  misc_feature   5' β-globin insulator: insulator upstream of the human β-globin locus (Farrell et al., 2002)
   9095..9141    -  terminator     T7 terminator: transcription terminator for bacteriophage T7 RNA polymerase
   9159..9207    -  polyA_signal   poly(A) signal: synthetic polyadenylation signal
   9288..9591    +  enhancer       CMV enhancer: human cytomegalovirus immediate early enhancer
   9664..9681    -  promoter       CMV promoter (fragment): human cytomegalovirus (CMV) immediate early promoter
   9744..9795    +  promoter       CMVd2 promoter: truncated human cytomegalovirus (CMV) immediate early promoter that yields moderately reduced expression relative to the full-length promoter
   9929..10404   +  intron         β-globin intron: internally truncated intron from human β-globin
>Addgene plasmid #212399 | pTwist-SARS-CoV-2 Spike-deltaC18 (Robin) | addgene full sequence | sequence record 431636 | Addgene NGS Result
ATGTTTGTGTTCCTCGTTCTCCTGCCCCTCGTTTCTTCCCAATGCGTGAACCTCACAACTAGAACGCAGC
TCCCACCCGCTTACACGAACTCTTTTACTCGTGGAGTATACTATCCCGATAAAGTCTTTAGGTCCAGTGT
CCTTCATTCTACTCAAGACCTTTTCCTGCCATTCTTCTCAAATGTCACCTGGTTCCATGCTATCCACGTT
TCTGGCACCAACGGAACTAAACGATTTGATAATCCCGTCTTGCCATTTAACGATGGCGTATACTTTGCCT
CAACGGAGAAGTCCAACATTATCCGGGGATGGATATTTGGCACCACCCTGGACTCCAAGACACAGTCTCT
CCTCATTGTGAACAACGCCACCAATGTCGTCATCAAAGTCTGTGAATTTCAATTTTGTAACGATCCCTTT
CTCGGGGTTTATTATCATAAGAATAACAAGTCTTGGATGGAGTCAGAGTTCCGCGTTTACAGTTCCGCTA
ACAACTGTACTTTTGAGTACGTTTCCCAACCATTTCTCATGGATCTTGAAGGGAAGCAAGGCAACTTCAA
GAATCTCCGCGAATTTGTGTTTAAGAATATAGACGGCTACTTCAAAATTTATAGCAAGCATACCCCGATA
AATCTGGTTCGGGATCTCCCTCAAGGCTTCTCCGCGTTGGAACCCCTCGTGGACTTGCCGATTGGCATCA
ACATCACCCGGTTCCAAACCCTTCTTGCCCTTCATCGAAGCTACCTCACGCCTGGCGACAGTAGTAGTGG
TTGGACAGCGGGCGCAGCAGCCTACTATGTGGGATATTTGCAACCACGCACCTTTCTTCTCAAATATAAC
GAAAACGGAACAATTACCGATGCCGTAGACTGTGCCCTCGATCCCCTGTCCGAAACTAAATGCACACTCA
AGTCCTTCACAGTTGAGAAAGGCATATACCAAACCAGTAACTTCCGCGTCCAACCCACCGAATCCATTGT
TCGATTCCCTAACATCACCAATTTGTGTCCTTTCGGTGAAGTATTTAATGCCACTCGATTTGCATCAGTT
TATGCCTGGAATCGCAAGCGAATATCAAATTGTGTTGCAGATTATAGTGTCCTGTATAATAGCGCATCAT
TCAGCACTTTTAAGTGTTATGGGGTCAGCCCTACGAAATTGAATGACTTGTGTTTTACCAACGTTTACGC
AGATTCTTTCGTCATACGCGGCGACGAAGTCCGACAGATTGCACCGGGGCAAACCGGAAAGATAGCAGAC
TATAATTATAAGTTGCCGGATGACTTCACCGGCTGCGTTATAGCATGGAACTCCAATAATCTCGATTCAA
AAGTCGGCGGCAACTATAATTATCTTTACCGCCTGTTTCGCAAGTCAAATCTGAAGCCCTTTGAACGTGA
CATCTCCACCGAAATTTATCAAGCTGGCAGCACCCCATGTAATGGAGTGGAAGGGTTTAACTGTTATTTT
CCCCTTCAATCATACGGATTTCAACCAACAAATGGGGTGGGCTATCAACCATATCGGGTGGTAGTCTTGA
GCTTTGAGCTGCTCCACGCACCGGCTACAGTTTGCGGACCGAAGAAAAGCACTAACCTGGTGAAGAATAA
ATGTGTGAACTTCAACTTTAATGGGCTCACCGGAACAGGGGTGCTGACAGAATCAAACAAGAAATTTCTC
CCTTTTCAACAATTTGGTAGAGACATTGCCGATACCACAGATGCCGTCCGCGATCCGCAAACACTGGAAA
TCCTCGATATAACACCCTGTAGCTTCGGCGGGGTCAGCGTGATAACTCCCGGAACGAACACATCCAACCA
AGTGGCTGTCCTGTATCAAGGTGTCAACTGTACCGAAGTCCCTGTGGCGATACACGCCGACCAACTGACA
CCCACCTGGAGAGTCTACTCAACAGGTTCCAATGTCTTTCAAACTAGAGCGGGTTGTCTCATTGGCGCTG
AGCATGTCAATAATTCATACGAATGTGATATTCCTATTGGGGCAGGAATCTGTGCGTCTTATCAAACTCA
TACGAACTCACCACGGCGCGCTCGCTCAGTAGCCAGCCAGTCCATAATCGCCTATACCATGAGTCTCGGG
GCTGAGAACTCCGTGGCTTATTCAAACAATTCCATCGCAATCCCAACTAACTTTACCATTAGCGTTACCA
CGGAAATCTTGCCCGTCAGCATGACTAAGACGAGCGTAGACTGTACGATGTATATCTGTGGGGATTCCAC
CGAGTGTAGCAACCTCTTGCTTCAATACGGGTCTTTCTGTACTCAACTCAACCGAGCATTGACCGGAATT
GCGGTCGAACAAGACAAGAATACCCAAGAGGTGTTCGCACAAGTAAAGCAAATATACAAAACGCCGCCAA
TCAAAGATTTTGGCGGGTTTAATTTTAGCCAAATACTGCCAGACCCATCTAAGCCTTCAAAACGCAGCTT
TATCGAGGATCTGCTGTTCAACAAAGTTACGTTGGCTGACGCGGGTTTCATTAAGCAGTATGGGGATTGT
TTGGGAGACATTGCGGCCCGCGACCTTATCTGTGCTCAAAAATTCAATGGGTTGACAGTTCTGCCCCCTC
TGCTCACTGATGAGATGATTGCACAGTATACATCAGCATTGTTGGCAGGAACCATTACATCCGGCTGGAC
TTTTGGCGCGGGTGCGGCCCTTCAAATACCTTTCGCTATGCAAATGGCTTACAGATTCAATGGGATTGGT
GTCACGCAAAATGTATTGTATGAAAATCAGAAGCTGATCGCTAATCAATTTAACAGCGCGATTGGCAAGA
TCCAAGATTCACTGTCAAGCACAGCGTCCGCCCTCGGCAAACTCCAAGATGTTGTGAATCAAAACGCCCA
GGCCCTGAATACCCTCGTGAAGCAACTGAGTTCTAACTTCGGCGCAATCTCCAGCGTCCTCAACGACATA
TTGTCCAGACTTGATAAGGTGGAAGCCGAGGTGCAAATTGATCGGCTCATCACAGGCAGGCTCCAGTCAC
TCCAAACTTATGTGACACAACAGTTGATCCGGGCTGCTGAGATACGAGCAAGCGCCAACCTGGCCGCCAC
TAAAATGTCAGAGTGCGTGCTCGGGCAGTCCAAACGGGTTGACTTTTGTGGCAAGGGCTATCACTTGATG
TCCTTCCCCCAATCCGCCCCACATGGAGTGGTCTTTCTCCACGTCACTTATGTCCCTGCTCAAGAGAAGA
ACTTTACGACAGCTCCAGCAATCTGTCACGATGGCAAAGCGCACTTTCCCAGGGAAGGCGTTTTCGTCAG
TAATGGCACGCATTGGTTTGTGACCCAAAGGAATTTCTATGAACCCCAAATCATAACCACTGACAATACA
TTTGTCTCAGGCAACTGTGATGTGGTCATTGGGATCGTGAACAACACGGTATATGATCCCCTGCAACCCG
AGTTGGATAGCTTCAAAGAGGAATTGGATAAATACTTTAAGAATCATACTTCACCCGATGTTGATCTCGG
GGACATATCAGGAATAAATGCAAGTGTCGTCAACATTCAGAAAGAGATTGATCGCCTTAATGAGGTCGCC
AAGAACTTGAATGAATCTTTGATCGACTTGCAAGAACTGGGCAAATACGAACAATATATTAAATGGCCCT
GGTACATTTGGTTGGGCTTTATCGCCGGACTTATAGCTATCGTTATGGTCACAATTATGTTGTGCTGTAT
GACTAGCTGTTGTTCCTGCTTGAAAGGATGTTGCAGTTGCGGATCTTGTTGTAAATAAAGGATCCTCTAG
AAGTTGTCTCCTCCTGCACTGACTGACTGATACAATCGATTTCTGGATCCGCAGGCCTAATCAACCTCTG
GATTACAAAATTTGTGAAAGATTGACTGGTATTCTTAACTATGTTGCTCCTTTTACGCTATGTGGATACG
CTGCTTTAATGCCTTTGTATCATGCTATTGCTTCCCGTATGGCTTTCATTTTCTCCTCCTTGTATAAATC
CTGGTTGCTGTCTCTTTATGAGGAGTTGTGGCCCGTTGTCAGGCAACGTGGCGTGGTGTGCACTGTGTTT
GCTGACGCAACCCCCACTGGTTGGGGCATTGCCACCACCTGTCAGCTCCTTTCCGGGACTTTCGCTTTCC
CCCTCCCTATTGCCACGGCGGAACTCATCGCCGCCTGCCTTGCCCGCTGCTGGACAGGGGCTCGGCTGTT
GGGCACTGACAATTCCGTGGTGTTGTCGGGGAAGCTGACGTCCTTTCCATGGCTGCTCGCCTGTGTTGCC
ACCTGGATTCTGCGCGGGACGTCCTTCTGCTACGTCCCTTCGGCCCTCAATCCAGCGGACCTTCCTTCCC
GCGGCCTGCTGCCGGCTCTGCGGCCTCTTCCGCGTCTTCGCCTTCGCCCTCAGACGAGTCGGATCTCCCT
TTGGGCCGCCTCCCCGCCTGTCTAGCTTGACTGACTGAGATACAGCGTACCTTCAGCTCACAGACATGAT
AAGATACATTGATGAGTTTGGACAAACCACAACTAGAATGCAGTGAAAAAAATGCTTTATTTGTGAAATT
TGTGATGCTATTGCTTTATTTGTAACCATTATAAGCTGCAATAAACAAGTTAACAACAACAATTGCATTC
ATTTTATGTTTCAGGTTCAGGGGGAGGTGTGGGAGGTTTTTTAAAGCAAGTAAAACCTCTACAAATGTGG
TATTGGCCCATCTCTATCGGTATCGTAGCATAACCCCTTGGGGCCTCTAAACGGGTCTTGAGGGGTTTTT
TGTGCCCCTCGGGCCGGATTGCTATCTACCGGCATTGGCGCAGAAAAAAATGCCTGATGCGACGCTGCGC
GTCTTATACTCCCACATATGCCAGATTCAGCAACGGATACGGCTTCCCCAACTTGCCCACTTCCATACGT
GTCCTCCTTACCAGAAATTTATCCTTAAGGTCGTCAGCTATCCTGCAGGCGATCTCTCGATTTCGATCAA
GACATTCCTTTAATGGTCTTTTCTGGACACCACTAGGGGTCAGAAGTAGTTCATCAAACTTTCTTCCCTC
CCTAATCTCATTGGTTACCTTGGGCTATCGAAACTTAATTAAGCGATCTGCATCTCAATTAGTCAGCAAC
CATAGTCCCGCCCCTAACTCCGCCCATCCCGCCCCTAACTCCGCCCAGTTCCGCCCATTCTCCGCCCCAT
CGCTGACTAATTTTTTTTATTTATGCAGAGGCCGAGGCCGCCTCGGCCTCTGAGCTATTCCAGAAGTAGT
GAGGAGGCTTTTTTGGAGGCCTAGGCTTTTGCAAAGGAGGTAGCCAACATGATTGAACAAGATGGATTGC
ACGCAGGTTCTCCCGCCGCTTGGGTGGAGAGGCTATTCGGCTATGACTGGGCACAACAGACAATCGGCTG
CTCTGATGCCGCCGTGTTCCGGCTGTCAGCGCAGGGGCGCCCGGTTCTTTTTGTCAAGACCGACCTGTCC
GGTGCCCTGAATGAACTCCAGGACGAGGCAGCGCGGCTATCGTGGCTGGCCACGACGGGCGTTCCTTGCG
CAGCTGTGCTCGACGTTGTCACTGAAGCGGGAAGGGACTGGCTGCTATTGGGCGAAGTGCCGGGGCAGGA
TCTCCTGTCATCTCACCTTGCTCCTGCCGAGAAAGTATCCATCATGGCTGATGCAATGCGGCGGCTGCAT
ACGCTTGATCCGGCTACCTGCCCATTCGACCACCAAGCGAAACATCGCATCGAGCGAGCACGTACTCGGA
TGGAAGCCGGTCTTGTCGATCAGGATGATCTGGACGAAGAGCATCAGGGGCTCGCGCCAGCCGAACTGTT
CGCCAGGCTCAAGGCGCGGATGCCCGACGGCGAGGATCTCGTCGTGACCCACGGCGATGCCTGCTTGCCG
AATATCATGGTGGAAAATGGCCGCTTTTCTGGATTCATCGACTGTGGCCGGCTGGGTGTGGCGGACCGCT
ATCAGGACATAGCGTTGGCTACCCGTGATATTGCTGAAGAGCTTGGCGGCGAATGGGCTGACCGCTTCCT
CGTGCTTTACGGTATCGCCGCTCCCGATTCGCAGCGCATCGCCTTCTATCGCCTTCTTGACGAGTTCTTC
TAGTATGTAAGCCCTGTGCCTTCTAGTTGCCAGCCATCTGTTGTTTGCCCCTCCCCCGTGCCTTCCTTGA
CCCTGGAAGGTGCCACTCCCACTGTCCTTTCCTAATAAAATGAGGAAATTGCATCGCATTGTCTGAGTAG
GTGTCATTCTATTCTGGGGGGTGGGGTGGGGCAGGACAGCAAGGGGGAGGATTGGGAAGACAATAGCAGG
CATGCTGGGGATGCGGTGGGCTCTATGGTTAATTAACCAGTCAAGTCAGCTACTTGGCGAGATCGACTTG
TCTGGGTTTCGACTACGCTCAGAATTGCGTCAGTCAAGTTCGATCTGGTCCTTGCTATTGCACCCGTTCT
CCGATTACGAGTTTCATTTAAATCATGTGAGCAAAAGGCCAGCAAAAGGCCAGGAACCGTAAAAAGGCCG
CGTTGCTGGCGTTTTTCCATAGGCTCCGCCCCCCTGACGAGCATCACAAAAATCGACGCTCAAGTCAGAG
GTGGCGAAACCCGACAGGACTATAAAGATACCAGGCGTTTCCCCCTGGAAGCTCCCTCGTGCGCTCTCCT
GTTCCGACCCTGCCGCTTACCGGATACCTGTCCGCCTTTCTCCCTTCGGGAAGCGTGGCGCTTTCTCATA
GCTCACGCTGTAGGTATCTCAGTTCGGTGTAGGTCGTTCGCTCCAAGCTGGGCTGTGTGCACGAACCCCC
CGTTCAGCCCGACCGCTGCGCCTTATCCGGTAACTATCGTCTTGAGTCCAACCCGGTAAGACACGACTTA
TCGCCACTGGCAGCAGCCACTGGTAACAGGATTAGCAGAGCGAGGTATGTAGGCGGTGCTACAGAGTTCT
TGAAGTGGTGGCCTAACTACGGCTACACTAGAAGAACAGTATTTGGTATCTGCGCTCTGCTGAAGCCAGT
TACCTTCGGAAAAAGAGTTGGTAGCTCTTGATCCGGCAAACAAACCACCGCTGGTAGCGGTGGTTTTTTT
GTTTGCAAGCAGCAGATTACGCGCAGAAAAAAAGGATCTCAAGAAGATCCTTTGATCTTTTCTACGGGGT
CTGACGCTCAGTGGAACGAAAACTCACGTTAAGGGATTTTGGTCATGAGATTATCAAAAAGGATCTTCAC
CTAGATCCTTTTAAATTAAAAATGAAGTTTTAAATCAATCTAAAGTATATATGAGTAAACTTGGTCTGAC
AGTTACCAATGCTTAATCAGTGAGGCACCTATCTCAGCGATCTGTCTATTTCGTTCATCCATAGTTGCAT
TTAAATTTCCGAACTCTCCAAGGCCCTCGTCGGAAAATCTTCAAACCTTTCGTCCGATCCATCTTGCAGG
CTACCTCTCGAACGAACTATCGCAAGTCTCTTGGCCGGCCTTGCGCCTTGGCTATTGCTTGGCAGCGCCT
ATCGCCAGGTATTACTCCAATCCCGAATATCCGAGATCGGGATCACCCGAGAGAAGTTCAACCTACATCC
TCAATCCCGATCTATCCGAGATCCGAGGAATATCGAAATCGGGGCGCGCCTGGTGTACCGAGAACGATCC
TCTCAGTGCGAGTCTCGACGATCCATATCGTTGCTTGGCAGTCAGCCAGTCGGAATCCAGCTTGGGACCC
AGGAAGTCCAATCGTCAGATATTGTACTCAAGCCTGGTCACGGCAGCGTACCGATCTGTTTAAACCTAGA
TATTGATAGTCTGATCGGTCAACGTATAATCGAGTCCTAGCTTTTGCAAACATCTATCAAGAGACAGGAT
CAGCAGGAGGCTTTCGCATGAGTATTCAACATTTCCGTGTCGCCCTTATTCCCTTTTTTGCGGCATTTTG
CCTTCCTGTTTTTGCTCACCCAGAAACGCTGGTGAAAGTAAAAGATGCTGAAGATCAGTTGGGTGCGCGA
GTGGGTTACATCGAACTGGATCTCAACAGCGGTAAGATCCTTGAGAGTTTTCGCCCCGAAGAACGCTTTC
CAATGATGAGCACTTTTAAAGTTCTGCTATGTGGCGCGGTATTATCCCGTATTGACGCCGGGCAAGAGCA
ACTCGGTCGCCGCATACACTATTCTCAGAATGACTTGGTTGAGTATTCACCAGTCACAGAAAAGCATCTT
ACGGATGGCATGACAGTAAGAGAATTATGCAGTGCTGCCATAACCATGAGTGATAACACTGCGGCCAACT
TACTTCTGACAACGATTGGAGGACCGAAGGAGCTAACCGCTTTTTTGCACAACATGGGGGATCATGTAAC
TCGCCTTGATCGTTGGGAACCGGAGCTGAATGAAGCCATACCAAACGACGAGCGTGACACCACGATGCCT
GTAGCAATGGCAACAACCTTGCGTAAACTATTAACTGGCGAACTACTTACTCTAGCTTCCCGGCAACAGT
TGATAGACTGGATGGAGGCGGATAAAGTTGCAGGACCACTTCTGCGCTCGGCCCTTCCGGCTGGCTGGTT
TATTGCTGATAAATCTGGAGCCGGTGAGCGTGGGTCTCGCGGTATCATTGCAGCACTGGGGCCAGATGGT
AAGCCCTCCCGTATCGTAGTTATCTACACGACGGGGAGTCAGGCAACTATGGATGAACGAAATAGACAGA
TCGCTGAGATAGGTGCCTCACTGATTAAGCATTGGTAACCGATTCTAGGTGCATTGGCGCAGAAAAAAAT
GCCTGATGCGACGCTGCGCGTCTTATACTCCCACATATGCCAGATTCAGCAACGGATACGGCTTCCCCAA
CTTGCCCACTTCCATACGTGTCCTCCTTACCAGAAATTTATCCTTAAGATCCCGAATCGTTTAAACTCGA
CTCTGGCTCTATCGAATCTCCGTCGTTTCGAGCTTACGCGAACAGCCGTGGCGCTCATTTGCTCGTCGGG
CATCGAATCTCGTCAGCTATCGTCAGCTTACCTTTTTGGCAGCGATCGCGGCTCCCGACATCTTGGACCA
TTAGCTCCACAGGTATCTTCTTCCCTCTAGTGGTCATAACAGCAGCTTCAGCTACCTCTCAATTCAAAAA
ACCCCTCAAGACCCGTTTAGAGGCCCCAAGGGGTTATGCTATCAATCGTTGCGTTACACACACAAAAAAC
CAACACACATCCATCTTCGATGGATAGCGATTTTATTATCTAACTGCTGATCGAGTGTAGCCAGATCTAG
TAATCAATTACGGGGTCATTAGTTCATAGCCCATATATGGAGTTCCGCGTTACATAACTTACGGTAAATG
GCCCGCCTGGCTGACCGCCCAACGACCCCCGCCCATTGACGTCAATAATGACGTATGTTCCCATAGTAAC
GCCAATAGGGACTTTCCATTGACGTCAATGGGTGGAGTATTTACGGTAAACTGCCCACTTGGCAGTACAT
CAAGTGTATCATATGCCAAGTACGCCCCCTATTGACGTCAATGACGGTAAATGGCCCGCCTGGCATTATG
CCCAGTACATGACCTTATGGGACTTTCCTACTTGGCAGTACATCTACGTATTAGTCATCGCTATTACCAT
GCTGATGCGGTTTTGGCAGTACATCAATGGGCGTGGATAGCGGTTTGACTCACGGGGATTTCCAAGTCTC
CACCCCATTGACGTCAATGGGAGTTTGTTTTGGCACCAAAATCAACGGGACTTTCCAAAATGTCGTAACA
ACTCCGCCCCATTGACGCAAATGGGCGGTAGGCGTGTACGGTGGGAGGTCTATATAAGCAGAGCTGGTTT
AGTGAACCGTCAGATCGCCTGGAGACGCCATCCACGCTGTTTTGACCTCCATAGAAGACACCGGGACCGA
TCCAGCCTCCCCTCGAAGCTTACATGTGGTACCGAGCTCGGATCCTGAGAACTTCAGGGTGAGTCTATGG
GACCCTTGATGTTTTCTTTCCCCTTCTTTTCTATGGTTAAGTTCATGTCATAGGAAGGGGAGAAGTAACA
GGGTACACATATTGACCAAATCAGGGTAATTTTGCATTTGTAATTTTAAAAAATGCTTTCTTCTTTTAAT
ATACTTTTTTGTTTATCTTATTTCTAATACTTTCCCTAATCTCTTTCTTTCAGGGCAATAATGATACAAT
GTATCATGCCTCTTTGCACCATTCTAAAGAATAACAGTGATAATTTCTGGGTTAAGGCAATAGCAATATT
TCTGCATATAAATATTTCTGCATATAAATTGTAACTGATGTAAGAGGTTTCATATTGCTAATAGCAGCTA
CAATCCAGCTACCATTCTGCTTTTATTTTATGGTTGGGATAAGGCTGGATTATTCTGAGTCCAAGCTAGG
CCCTTTTGCTAATCATGTTCATACCTCTTATCTTCCTCCCACAGCTCCTGGGCAACGTGCTGGTCTGTGT
GCTGGCCCATCACTTTGGCAAAGGCGGCCGCC
